Addgene plasmid #21951: SCP2-pUC119
Depositing lab: James Kadonaga. Depositing organization: University of California, San Diego (UCSD). Publication: Rational design of a super core promoter that enhances gene expression. Juven-Gershon T, Cheng S, Kadonaga JT. Nat Methods. 2006 Nov . 3(11):917-22. 10.1038/nmeth937 PubMed 17124735.
Backbone
  Vector backbone: pUC119
  Backbone size w/o insert (bp): 3162
  Vector type: a pUC derivative - a cloning vector
Growth in bacteria
  Bacterial resistance: Ampicillin, 100 μg/mL
  Growth temperature: 37°C
  Growth strain: DH5alpha
  Copy number: High Copy
Gene/Insert
  Gene/Insert name: SCP2 (super core promoter 2)-pUC119
  Species: H. sapiens (human), D. melanogaster (fly); viral (CMV)
  Insert size (bp): 81
  Cloning method: Restriction Enzyme; 5′ cloning site XbaI (not destroyed); 3′ cloning site PstI (not destroyed)
  Sequencing primers: 5′ M13 forward or M13/pUC sequencing primer
Terms and licenses: Academic/Nonprofit Terms; Industry Terms: Not Available to Industry
Depositor comments: There are several mismatches between depositor's sequence and Addgene sequence. The mismatches are mostly in vector and should not affect the insert.
How to cite: SCP2-pUC119 was a gift from James Kadonaga (Addgene plasmid # 21951 ; http://n2t.net/addgene:21951 ; RRID:Addgene_21951)
