[The description below was written by a language model from this plasmid's Addgene catalogue record and pLannotate feature annotations shown in this document.]
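Description:
SCP2-pUC119 is a small bacterial cloning plasmid that carries super core promoter 2 (SCP2), an 81 bp synthetic RNA polymerase II core promoter, in the polylinker of pUC119. The backbone is a standard pUC-type phagemid. It replicates at high copy number in E. coli from the ColE1/pMB1-derived origin and is selected with ampicillin through the bla (β-lactamase) gene and its own promoter. It also contains an M13 bacteriophage origin, which allows single-stranded DNA to be produced when helper phage is supplied. The annotation shows the usual pUC lac region: CAP binding site, lac promoter and operator, and a lacZα fragment interrupted by the multiple cloning site. It also picks up short remnant fragments scored as lacI, rop and bom, which are vestiges of the vector's ancestry rather than functional genes.

The insert lies between the XbaI and PstI sites of the polylinker, and both sites are retained, so the promoter can be excised or moved. The record lists its origin as a composite of human, Drosophila and viral (CMV) sequences. In line with this, the feature table detects a short stretch matching the minimal CMV immediate early promoter at the start of the insert, flanked by MCS fragments. The associated publication describes the rational design of a super core promoter that enhances gene expression, but the record does not list which core promoter motifs SCP2 contains. No reporter gene or downstream coding sequence is annotated, so the plasmid appears to serve as a source or template for the core promoter, for example for subcloning into expression or reporter vectors. The depositor notes several mismatches between the deposited and repository sequences. These fall mostly in the vector and are not expected to affect the insert.
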