Features (pLannotate 1.2.2; 15 found; start..end, strand, type, name):
      6..25      +  promoter       minimal CMV promoter (fragment): human cytomegalovirus (CMV) immediate early promoter
     87..104     +  misc_feature   MCS (fragment): pUC18/19 multiple cloning site
    141..157     -  protein_bind   lac operator: The lac repressor binds to the lac operator to inhibit transcription in E. coli. This inhibition can be relieved by adding lactose or isopropyl-β-D-thiogalactopyranoside (IPTG). lac repressor encoded by lacI
    165..195     -  promoter       lac promoter: promoter for the E. coli lac operon
    210..231     -  protein_bind   CAP binding site: CAP binding activates transcription in the presence of cAMP. E. coli catabolite activator protein
    244..336     -  CDS            lacI (fragment): lac repressor; lacI; The lac repressor binds to the lac operator to inhibit transcription in E. coli. This inhibition can be relieved by adding lactose or isopropyl-β-D-thiogalactopyranoside (IPTG).
    519..1107    -  rep_origin     ori: high-copy-number ColE1/pMB1/pBR322/pUC origin of replication
   1278..2138    -  CDS            AmpR: β-lactamase; bla; confers resistance to ampicillin, carbenicillin, and related antibiotics
   2139..2243    -  promoter       AmpR promoter: bla
   2338..2373    +  CDS            rop (fragment): Rop protein, which maintains plasmids at low copy number; rop
   2475..2524    +  misc_feature   bom (fragment): basis of mobility region from pBR322
   2600..2980    -  rep_origin     M13 ori (sequence partly withheld): M13 bacteriophage origin of replication; arrow indicates direction of (+) strand synthesis
   2999..3050    +  misc_feature   bom (fragment): basis of mobility region from pBR322
   3056..3213    -  CDS            lacZα (fragment): LacZα fragment of β-galactosidase; lacZ fragment
   3210..5       +  misc_feature   MCS (fragment) (across the origin): pUC18/19 multiple cloning site
>Addgene plasmid #21951 | SCP2-pUC119 | depositor full sequence | sequence record 10092 | Author sequence
CTAGAAGGTCTATATAAGCAGAGCTCGTTTAGTGAACCGTCAGATCGCCTGGAGACGTCGAGCCGAGTGG
TTGTGCCTCCATAGAACTGCAGGCATGCAAGCTTGGCGTAATCATGGTCATAGCTGTTTCCTGTGTGAAA
TTGTTATCCGCTCACAATTCCACACAACATACGAGCCGGAAGCATAAAGTGTAAAGCCTGGGGTGCCTAA
TGAGTGAGCTAACTCACATTAATTGCGTTGCGCTCACTGCCCGCTTTCCAGTCGGGAAACCTGTCGTGCC
AGCTGCATTAATGAATCGGCCAACGCGCGGGGAGAGGCGGTTTGCGTATTGGGCGCTCTTCCGCTTCCTC
GCTCACTGACTCGCTGCGCTCGGTCGTTCGGCTGCGGCGAGCGGTATCAGCTCACTCAAAGGCGGTAATA
CGGTTATCCACAGAATCAGGGGATAACGCAGGAAAGAACATGTGAGCAAAAGGCCAGCAAAAGGCCAGGA
ACCGTAAAAAGGCCGCGTTGCTGGCGTTTTTCCATAGGCTCCGCCCCCCTGACGAGCATCACAAAAATCG
ACGCTCAAGTCAGAGGTGGCGAAACCCGACAGGACTATAAAGATACCAGGCGTTTCCCCCTGGAAGCTCC
CTCGTGCGCTCTCCTGTTCCGACCCTGCCGCTTACCGGATACCTGTCCGCCTTTCTCCCTTCGGGAAGCG
TGGCGCTTTCTCATAGCTCACGCTGTAGGTATCTCAGTTCGGTGTAGGTCGTTCGCTCCAAGCTGGGCTG
TGTGCACGAACCCCCCGTTCAGCCCGACCGCTGCGCCTTATCCGGTAACTATCGTCTTGAGTCCAACCCG
GTAAGACACGACTTATCGCCACTGGCAGCAGCCACTGGTAACAGGATTAGCAGAGCGAGGTATGTAGGCG
GTGCTACAGAGTTCTTGAAGTGGTGGCCTAACTACGGCTACACTAGAAGGACAGTATTTGGTATCTGCGC
TCTGCTGAAGCCAGTTACCTTCGGAAAAAGAGTTGGTAGCTCTTGATCCGGCAAACAAACCACCGCTGGT
AGCGGTGGTTTTTTTGTTTGCAAGCAGCAGATTACGCGCAGAAAAAAAGGATCTCAAGAAGATCCTTTGA
TCTTTTCTACGGGGTCTGACGCTCAGTGGAACGAAAACTCACGTTAAGGGATTTTGGTCATGAGATTATC
AAAAAGGATCTTCACCTAGATCCTTTTAAATTAAAAATGAAGTTTTAAATCAATCTAAAGTATATATGAG
TAAACTTGGTCTGACAGTTACCAATGCTTAATCAGTGAGGCACCTATCTCAGCGATCTGTCTATTTCGTT
CATCCATAGTTGCCTGACTCCCCGTCGTGTAGATAACTACGATACGGGAGGGCTTACCATCTGGCCCCAG
TGCTGCAATGATACCGCGAGACCCACGCTCACCGGCTCCAGATTTATCAGCAATAAACCAGCCAGCCGGA
AGGGCCGAGCGCAGAAGTGGTCCTGCAACTTTATCCGCCTCCATCCAGTCTATTAATTGTTGCCGGGAAG
CTAGAGTAAGTAGTTCGCCAGTTAATAGTTTGCGCAACGTTGTTGCCATTGCTACAGGCATCGTGGTGTC
ACGCTCGTCGTTTGGTATGGCTTCATTCAGCTCCGGTTCCCAACGATCAAGGCGAGTTACATGATCCCCC
ATGTTGTGCAAAAAAGCGGTTAGCTCCTTCGGTCCTCCGATCGTTGTCAGAAGTAAGTTGGCCGCAGTGT
TATCACTCATGGTTATGGCAGCACTGCATAATTCTCTTACTGTCATGCCATCCGTAAGATGCTTTTCTGT
GACTGGTGAGTACTCAACCAAGTCATTCTGAGAATAGTGTATGCGGCGACCGAGTTGCTCTTGCCCGGCG
TCAATACGGGATAATACCGCGCCACATAGCAGAACTTTAAAAGTGCTCATCATTGGAAAACGTTCTTCGG
GGCGAAAACTCTCAAGGATCTTACCGCTGTTGAGATCCAGTTCGATGTAACCCACTCGTGCACCCAACTG
ATCTTCAGCATCTTTTACTTTCACCAGCGTTTCTGGGTGAGCAAAAACAGGAAGGCAAAATGCCGCAAAA
AAGGGAATAAGGGCGACACGGAAATGTTGAATACTCATACTCTTCCTTTTTCAATATTATTGAAGCATTT
ATCAGGGTTATTGTCTCATGAGCGGATACATATTTGAATGTATTTAGAAAAATAAACAAATAGGGGTTCC
GCGCACATTTCCCCGAAAAGTGCCACCTGACGTCTAAGAAACCATTATTATCATGACATTAACCTATAAA
AATAGGCGTATCACGAGGCCCTTTCGTCTCGCGCGTTTCGGTGATGACGGTGAAAACCTCTGACACATGC
AGCTCCCGGAGACGGTCACAGCTTGTCTGTAAGCGGATGCCGGGAGCAGACAAGCCCGTCAGGGCGCGTC
AGCGGGTGTTGGCGGGTGTCGGGGCTGGCTTAACTATGCGGCATCAGAGCAGATTGTACTGAGAGTGCAC
CATAAAATTGTAAACGTTAATATTTTGTTAAAATTCGCGTTAAATTTTTGTTAAATCAGCTCATTTTTTA
ACCAATAGGCCGAAATCGGCAAAATCCCTTATAAATCAAAAGAATAGCCCGAGATAGGGT
[37 nt withheld, positions 2651-2687]
AAAGAACGTGGACTCCAACGTCAAAGG
[141 nt withheld, positions 2715-2855]
G
[142 nt withheld, positions 2857-2998]
TATGCGGTGTGAAATACCGCACAGATGCGTAAGGAGAAAATACCGCATCAGGCGCCATTCGCCATTCAGG
CTGCGCAACTGTTGGGAAGGGCGATCGGTGCGGGCCTCTTCGCTATTACGCCAGCTGGCGAAAGGGGGAT
GTGCTGCAAGGCGATTAAGTTGGGTAACGCCAGGGTTTTCCCAGTCACGACGTTGTAAAACGACGGCCAG
TGAATTCGAGCTCGGTACCCGGGGATCCT
