>Addgene plasmid #21951 | SCP2-pUC119 | addgene partial sequence | sequence record 28056 | 21951 with Lac-promoter
TTTCACACAGGAACAGCTATGACCATGATTACGCCAAGCTTGCATGCCTGCAGTTCTATGGAGGCACAAC
CACTCGGCTCGACGTCTCCAGGCGATCTGACGGTTCACTAAACGAGCTCTGCTTATATAGACCTTCTAGA
GGATCCCCGGGTACCGAGCTCGAATTCACTGGCCGTCGTTTTACAACGTCGTGACTGGGAAAACCCTGGC
GTTACCCAACTTAATCGCCTTGCAGCACATCCCCCTTTCGCCAGCTGGCGTAATAGCGAAGAGGCCCGCA
CCGATCGCCCTTCCCAACAGTTGCGCAGCCTGAATGGCGAATGGCGCCTGATGCGGTATTTTCTCCTTAC
GCATCTGTGCGGTATTTCACACCGCATA
[62 nt withheld, positions 379-440]
N
[32 nt withheld, positions 442-473]
T
[46 nt withheld, positions 475-520]
C
[141 nt withheld, positions 522-662]
CCTTTGACGTTGGAGTCCACGTTCTTT
[37 nt withheld, positions 690-726]
ACTCTATCTCGGGCTATTCTTTTGATTTATAAGGGATTTTGCCGATTTCGGTCTATTGGTTAAAAAATGA
GCTGATTTAACAAAAATTTAACGCGAATTTTAACAAAAATATTAACGTTTACAATTTTATGGTGC
